>Addgene plasmid #242792 | pAAV-BD-hSynTet-TRE-DIO-mNeonGreen-ProteinC | addgene full sequence | sequence record 486969 | Addgene NGS Result
GTGCACGAGTGGGTTACATCGAACTGGATCTCAACAGCGGTAAGATCCTTGAGAGTTTTCGCCCCGAAGA
ACGTTTTCCAATGATGAGCACTTTTAAAGTTCTGCTATGTGGCGCGGTATTATCCCGTATTGACGCCGGG
CAAGAGCAACTCGGTCGCCGCATACACTATTCTCAGAATGACTTGGTTGAGTACTCACCAGTCACAGAAA
AGCATCTTACGGATGGCATGACAGTAAGAGAATTATGCAGTGCTGCCATAACCATGAGTGATAACACTGC
GGCCAACTTACTTCTGACAACGATCGGAGGACCGAAGGAGCTAACCGCTTTTTTGCACAACATGGGGGAT
CATGTAACTCGCCTTGATCGTTGGGAACCGGAGCTGAATGAAGCCATACCAAACGACGAGCGTGACACCA
CGATGCCTGTAGCAATGGCAACAACGTTGCGCAAACTATTAACTGGCGAACTACTTACTCTAGCTTCCCG
GCAACAATTAATAGACTGGATGGAGGCGGATAAAGTTGCAGGACCACTTCTGCGCTCGGCCCTTCCGGCT
GGCTGGTTTATTGCTGATAAATCTGGAGCCGGTGAGCGTGGGTCTCGCGGTATCATTGCAGCACTGGGGC
CAGATGGTAAGCCCTCCCGTATCGTAGTTATCTACACGACGGGGAGTCAGGCAACTATGGATGAACGAAA
TAGACAGATCGCTGAGATAGGTGCCTCACTGATTAAGCATTGGTAACTGTCAGACCAAGTTTACTCATAT
ATACTTTAGATTGATTTAAAACTTCATTTTTAATTTAAAAGGATCTAGGTGAAGATCCTTTTTGATAATC
TCATGACCAAAATCCCTTAACGTGAGTTTTCGTTCCACTGAGCGTCAGACCCCGTAGAAAAGATCAAAGG
ATCTTCTTGAGATCCTTTTTTTCTGCGCGTAATCTGCTGCTTGCAAACAAAAAAACCACCGCTACCAGCG
GTGGTTTGTTTGCCGGATCAAGAGCTACCAACTCTTTTTCCGAAGGTAACTGGCTTCAGCAGAGCGCAGA
TACCAAATACTGTTCTTCTAGTGTAGCCGTAGTTAGGCCACCACTTCAAGAACTCTGTAGCACCGCCTAC
ATACCTCGCTCTGCTAATCCTGTTACCAGTGGCTGCTGCCAGTGGCGATAAGTCGTGTCTTACCGGGTTG
GACTCAAGACGATAGTTACCGGATAAGGCGCAGCGGTCGGGCTGAACGGGGGGTTCGTGCACACAGCCCA
GCTTGGAGCGAACGACCTACACCGAACTGAGATACCTACAGCGTGAGCTATGAGAAAGCGCCACGCTTCC
CGAAGGGAGAAAGGCGGACAGGTATCCGGTAAGCGGCAGGGTCGGAACAGGAGAGCGCACGAGGGAGCTT
CCAGGGGGAAACGCCTGGTATCTTTATAGTCCTGTCGGGTTTCGCCACCTCTGACTTGAGCGTCGATTTT
TGTGATGCTCGTCAGGGGGGCGGAGCCTATGGAAAAACGCCAGCAACGCGGCCTTTTTACGGTTCCTGGC
CTTTTGCTGGCCTTTTGCTCACATGTCCTGCAGGCAGCTGCGCGCTCGCTCGCTCACTGAGGCCGCCCGG
GCGTCGGGCGACCTTTGGTCGCCCGGCCTCAGTGAGCGAGCGAGCGCGCAGAGAGGGAGTGGCCAACTCC
ATCACTAGGGGTTCCTGCGGCCGCAAACTTGTTTATTGCAGCTTATAATGGTTACAAATAAAGCAATAGC
ATCACAAATTTCACAAATAAAGCATTTTTTTCACTGCATTCTAGTTGTGGTTTGTCCAAACTCATCAATG
TATCTTATCATGTCTGAGATCCTTACTTAGTTACCCGGGGAGCATGTCAAGGTCAAAATCGTCAAGAGCG
TCAGCAGGCAGCATATCAAGGTCAAAGTCGTCAAGGGCATCGGCTGGGAGCATGTCTAAGTCAAAATCGT
CAAGGGCGTCGGCCGGCCCGCCGCTTTCGCACTTTAGCTGTTTCTCCAGGCCACATATGATTAGTTCCAG
GCCGAAAAGGAAGGCAGGTTCGGCTCCCTGATGGTCGAACAGCTCAATTGCTTGTCTCAGAAGTGGGGGC
ATAGAATCGGTGGTAGGTGTCTCTCTTTCCTCTTTTGCTACTTGATGCTCCTGATCCTCCAATACGCAGC
CCAGTGTAAAGTGGCCCACGGCGGACAGAGCGTACAGTGCGTTCTCCAGGGAGAAGCCTTGCTGACACAG
GAACGCGAGCTGATTTTCCAGGGTTTCGTACTGTTTCTCTGTTGGGCGGGTGCCGAGATGCACTTTAGCC
CCGTCGCGATGTGAGAGGAGAGCACAGCGGAATGACTTGGCGTTGTTCCGCAGAAAGTCTTGCCATGACT
CGCCTTCCAGGGGGCAGAAGTGGGTATGATGCCTGTCCAGCATCTCGATTGCCAGGGCATCGAGCAGGGC
CCGCTTGTTCTTCACGTGCCAGTACAGGGTAGGCTGCTCAACTCCCAGCTTTTGAGCGAGTTTCCTTGTC
GTCAGGCCTTCGATACCGACTTCATTGAGTAATTCCAGAGCAGAGTTTATGACTTTGCTCTTGTCCAGTC
TAGACATGGTGAATTCGATATCAAGCTTATCGATACCGTCCGCCGCAGCGCAGATGGTCGCGCCCGTGCC
CCCCTATCTCGCGCCTCGCGTGGTGCGGTCCGGCTGGGCCGGCGGCGGCGCGGACGCGACCAAGGTGGCC
GGGAAGGGGAGTTTGCGGGGGACCGGCGAGTGACGTCAGCGCGCCTTCAGTGCTGAGGCGGCGGTGGCGC
GCGCCGCCAGGCGGGGGCGAAGGCACTGTCCGCGGTGCTGAAGCTGGCAGTGCGCACGCGCCTCGCCGCA
TCCTGTTTCCCCTCCCCCTCTCTGATAGGGGATGCGCAATTTGGGGAATGGGGGTTGGGTGCTTGTCCAG
TGGGTCGGGGTCGGTCGTCAGGTAGGCACCCCCACCCCGCCTCATCCTGGTCCTAAAACCCACTTGCACT
CATACGCAGGGCCCTCTGCAGTATCAAGTGCCACCTGACGTCTCCCTATCAGTGATAGAGAAGTCGACAC
GTCTCGAGCTCCCTATCAGTGATAGAGAAGGTACGTCTAGAACGTCTCCCTATCAGTGATAGAGAAGTCG
ACACGTCTCGAGCTCCCTATCAGTGATAGAGAAGGTACGTCTAGAACGTCTCCCTATCAGTGATAGAGAA
GTCGACACGTCTCGAGCTCCCTATCAGTGATAGAGAAGGTACGTCTAGAACGTCTCCCTATCAGTGATAG
AGAAGTCGACACGTCTCGAGCTCCCTATCAGTGATAGAGAAGCTACCCCCTATATAAGCAGAGCTCGTTT
AGTGAACCGTCAGATCGCCTGGAGACGCCATCCACGCTGTTTTGACCTCCATAGAAGACACCGGGACCGA
TCCAGCCTGGATCCGGTACCGGATCCTCTAGAGTCGACTCCGGAATAACTTCGTATAGGATACTTTATAC
GAAGTTATGCAGAATGGTAGCTGGATTGTAGCTGCTATTAGCAATATGAAACCTCTTAATAACTTCGTAT
AGCATACATTATACGAAGTTATGGCGCGCCTCACTTGTCCAAGGAATTCTTACTTTGATTATCGATAAGC
TTGACCTGGGGAAGAGTTCACCTCACGACTACCCACCAGTCCTACTGAAGAATTCTTATTTGCCGTCGAT
CAGTCTAGGGTCCACCTGGTCCTCGCTGCCGCCCAGCTCGTCCATGCCCATCACATCGGTAAAGGCCTTT
TGCCACTCCTTGAAGTTGAGCTCGGTCTTGGAGTGCTTGAGCTCCGTCTTACGGAACACGTACATCGGCT
GGTTCTTCAGATAGTTAGCCGCCATTGGCTTGGCAAAGGTGTAGGTGGTCCGCGCAGTGCTCCGGTAGCG
CTTGCCATTTCCAGTGGTGTAACTCCACTTAAAGGTACTGATGATGGTTTTGTCGTTGGGGTAAGTCTTC
TTCGACCTGCACCAGTCCGCAGCGGTCAGCGAGTTGGTCATCACAGGACCGTCAGCAGGGAAACCAGTCC
CCTTCACCTGGGCCTCTCCTTTGATGTGGCTTCCCTCGTAGGTGTAGCGGTAGTTAACAGTAAGGGAGGC
ACCATCTTCAAACTGCATTGTGCGATGGACTTGGTATCCGGAGCCATCTACCATGGCGGCCTGGAAAGGC
GACATCCCGTCAGGGTAGGGCAGGTACTGATGGAAGCCATACCCGATATGAGGGACCAGAATCCAGGGGG
AGAACTGGAGGTCACCCTTGGTGGACTTCAGGTTTAACTCCTCATAACCATCATTTGGATTGCCGGTGCC
CTGACCCACCATGTCAAAGTCCACACCGTTGATGGAGCCAAAGATGTGTAACTCATGTGTCGCTGGGAGA
GAGGCCATGTTATCCTCCTCGCCCTTGCTCACCATGGTGGCGCTAGCATAACTTCGTATAAAGTATCCTA
TACGAAGTTATTTGCCTTAACCCAGAAATTATCACTGTTATTCTTTAGAATGGTGCAAAGAATAACTTCG
TATAATGTATGCTATACGAAGTTATGAATTCGATATCAAGCTTATCGATAATCAACCTCTGGATTACAAA
ATTTGTGAAAGATTGACTGGTATTCTTAACTATGTTGCTCCTTTTACGCTATGTGGATACGCTGCTTTAA
TGCCTTTGTATCATGCTATTGCTTCCCGTATGGCTTTCATTTTCTCCTCCTTGTATAAATCCTGGTTGCT
GTCTCTTTATGAGGAGTTGTGGCCCGTTGTCAGGCAACGTGGCGTGGTGTGCACTGTGTTTGCTGACGCA
ACCCCCACTGGTTGGGGCATTGCCACCACCTGTCAGCTCCTTTCCGGGACTTTCGCTTTCCCCCTCCCTA
TTGCCACGGCGGAACTCATCGCCGCCTGCCTTGCCCGCTGCTGGACAGGGGCTCGGCTGTTGGGCACTGA
CAATTCCGTGGTGTTGTCGGGGAAATCATCGTCCTTTCCTTGGCTGCTCGCCTATGTTGCCACCTGGATT
CTGCGCGGGACGTCCTTCTGCTACGTCCCTTCGGCCCTCAATCCAGCGGACCTTCCTTCCCGCGGCCTGC
TGCCGGCTCTGCGGCCTCTTCCGCGTCTTCGCCTTCGCCCTCAGACGAGTCGGATCTCCCTTTGGGCCGC
CTCCCCGCATCGATACCGAGCGCTGCTCGAGAGATCTACGGGTGGCATCCCTGTGACCCCTCCCCAGTGC
CTCTCCTGGCCCTGGAAGTTGCCACTCCAGTGCCCACCAGCCTTGTCCTAATAAAATTAAGTTGCATCAT
TTTGTCTGACTAGGTGTCCTTCTATAATATTATGGGGTGGAGGGGGGTGGTATGGAGCAAGGGGCAAGTT
GGGAAGACAACCTGTAGGGCCTGCGGGGTCTATTGGGAACCAAGCTGGAGTGCAGTGGCACAATCTTGGC
TCACTGCAATCTCCGCCTCCTGGGTTCAAGCGATTCTCCTGCCTCAGCCTCCCGAGTTGTTGGGATTCCA
GGCATGCATGACCAGGCTCAGCTAATTTTTGTTTTTTTGGTAGAGACGGGGTTTCACCATATTGGCCAGG
CTGGTCTCCAACTCCTAATCTCAGGTGATCTACCCACCTTGGCCTCCCAAATTGCTGGGATTACAGGCGT
GAACCACTGCTCCCTTCCCTGTCCTTCTGATTTTGTAGGTAACCACGTGCGGACCGAGCGGCCGCAGGAA
CCCCTAGTGATGGAGTTGGCCACTCCCTCTCTGCGCGCTCGCTCGCTCACTGAGGCCGGGCGACCAAAGG
TCGCCCGACGCCCGGGCTTTGCCCGGGCGGCCTCAGTGAGCGAGCGAGCGCGCAGCTGCCTGCAGGGGCG
CCTGATGCGGTATTTTCTCCTTACGCATCTGTGCGGTATTTCACACCGCATA
[95 nt withheld, positions 5933-6027]
T
[46 nt withheld, positions 6029-6074]
C
[141 nt withheld, positions 6076-6216]
CCTTTGACGTTGGAGTCCACGTTCTTT
[37 nt withheld, positions 6244-6280]
ACTCTATCTCGGGCTATTCTTTTGATTTATAAGGGATTTTGCCGATTTCGGTCTATTGGTTAAAAAATGA
GCTGATTTAACAAAAATTTAACGCGAATTTTAACAAAATATTAACGTTTACAATTTTATGGTGCACTCTC
AGTACAATCTGCTCTGATGCCGCATAGTTAAGCCAGCCCCGACACCCGCCAACACCCGCTGACGCGCCCT
GACGGGCTTGTCTGCTCCCGGCATCCGCTTACAGACAAGCTGTGACCGTCTCCGGGAGCTGCATGTGTCA
GAGGTTTTCACCGTCATCACCGAAACGCGCGAGACGAAAGGGCCTCGTGATACGCCTATTTTTATAGGTT
AATGTCATGATAATAATGGTTTCTTAGACGTCAGGTGGCACTTTTCGGGGAAATGTGCGCGGAACCCCTA
TTTGTTTATTTTTCTAAATACATTCAAATATGTATCCGCTCATGAGACAATAACCCTGATAAATGCTTCA
ATAATATTGAAAAAGGAAGAGTATGAGTATTCAACATTTCCGTGTCGCCCTTATTCCCTTTTTTGCGGCA
TTTTGCCTTCCTGTTTTTGCTCACCCAGAAACGCTGGTGAAAGTAAAAGATGCTGAAGATCAGTTGG
Features (pLannotate 1.2.2; 35 found; start..end, strand, type, name):
    917..1505    +  rep_origin     ori: high-copy-number ColE1/pMB1/pBR322/pUC origin of replication
   1578..1605    +  repeat_region  AAV2 ITR (fragment): inverted terminal repeat of adeno-associated virus serotype 2 inverted
   1634..1661    +  repeat_region  AAV2 ITR (fragment): inverted terminal repeat of adeno-associated virus serotype 2 inverted
   1706..1827    +  polyA_signal   SV40 poly(A) signal: SV40 polyadenylation signal
   1860..1970    -  CDS            VP48: 3 tandem repeats of the minimal activation domain of herpes simplex virus VP16 (Cheng et al., 2013)
   1900..2597    -  CDS            rtTA3 (fragment): reverse tetracycline transactivator 3 activates expression from Tet-responsive promoters in the presence of doxycycline
   2601..2630    +  misc_feature   MCS (fragment): pBluescript multiple cloning site
   2631..3010    -  promoter       hSyn promoter (fragment): human synapsin I promoter; confers neuron-specific expression (Kügler et al., 2003)
   3052..3072    +  promoter       tight TRE promoter (fragment): Tet-responsive promoter PTight, consisting of seven tet operator sequences followed by the minimal CMV promoter
   3089..3109    +  promoter       tight TRE promoter (fragment): Tet-responsive promoter PTight, consisting of seven tet operator sequences followed by the minimal CMV promoter
   3126..3146    +  promoter       tight TRE promoter (fragment): Tet-responsive promoter PTight, consisting of seven tet operator sequences followed by the minimal CMV promoter
   3163..3183    +  promoter       tight TRE promoter (fragment): Tet-responsive promoter PTight, consisting of seven tet operator sequences followed by the minimal CMV promoter
   3200..3220    +  promoter       tight TRE promoter (fragment): Tet-responsive promoter PTight, consisting of seven tet operator sequences followed by the minimal CMV promoter
   3237..3257    +  promoter       tight TRE promoter (fragment): Tet-responsive promoter PTight, consisting of seven tet operator sequences followed by the minimal CMV promoter
   3274..3294    +  promoter       tight TRE promoter (fragment): Tet-responsive promoter PTight, consisting of seven tet operator sequences followed by the minimal CMV promoter
   3311..3331    +  promoter       tight TRE promoter (fragment): Tet-responsive promoter PTight, consisting of seven tet operator sequences followed by the minimal CMV promoter
   3339..3384    +  promoter       TRE3GV promoter (fragment): 3rd-generation Tet-responsive promoter that can be activated by binding of Tet-On® 3G, optimized for retroviral and lentiviral vectors
   3451..3468    +  misc_feature   MCS (fragment): pUC18/19 multiple cloning site
   3475..3508    +  protein_bind   lox2272: Cre-mediated recombination occurs in the 8-bp core sequence (GGATACTT). lox2272 sites are compatible with each other, but incompatible with loxP or loxN sites (Lee and Saito, 1988). Cre recombinase
   3509..3558    -  intron         β-globin intron (fragment): internally truncated intron from human β-globin
   3559..3592    +  protein_bind   loxP: Cre-mediated recombination occurs in the 8-bp core sequence (GCATACAT). Cre recombinase
   3744..4445    -  CDS            mNeonGreen: mNeonGreen is a basic (constitutively fluorescent) green/yellow fluorescent protein published in 2013, derived from Branchiostoma lanceolatum. It is reported to be a very rapidly-maturing monomer with moderate acid sensitivity.
   4458..4491    -  protein_bind   lox2272: Cre-mediated recombination occurs in the 8-bp core sequence (GGATACTT). lox2272 sites are compatible with each other, but incompatible with loxP or loxN sites (Lee and Saito, 1988). Cre recombinase
   4492..4541    -  intron         β-globin intron (fragment): internally truncated intron from human β-globin
   4542..4575    -  protein_bind   loxP: Cre-mediated recombination occurs in the 8-bp core sequence (GCATACAT). Cre recombinase
   4576..4600    +  misc_feature   MCS (fragment): pBluescript multiple cloning site
   4600..5188    +  misc_feature   WPRE: woodchuck hepatitis virus posttranscriptional regulatory element
   5220..5696    +  polyA_signal   hGH poly(A) signal: human growth hormone polyadenylation signal
   5736..5876    +  repeat_region  AAV2 ITR: inverted terminal repeat of adeno-associated virus serotype 2 inverted
   5881..5932    -  misc_feature   bom (fragment): basis of mobility region from pBR322
   5951..6406    +  rep_origin     f1 ori (sequence partly withheld): f1 bacteriophage origin of replication; arrow indicates direction of (+) strand synthesis
   6407..6456    -  misc_feature   bom (fragment): basis of mobility region from pBR322
   6558..6593    -  CDS            rop (fragment): Rop protein, which maintains plasmids at low copy number; rop
   6688..6792    +  promoter       AmpR promoter: bla
   6793..746     +  CDS            AmpR (across the origin): β-lactamase; bla; confers resistance to ampicillin, carbenicillin, and related antibiotics
