[The description below was written by a language model from this plasmid's Addgene catalogue record and pLannotate feature annotations shown in this document.]
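Description:
pAAV-BD-hSynTet-TRE-DIO-mNeonGreen-ProteinC is a 6.9 kb AAV transfer plasmid built on the pAAV-CAG-GFP backbone, carrying a bidirectional, two-component expression unit between AAV2 inverted terminal repeats. It is propagated in bacteria through a high-copy ColE1/pUC-type origin with ampicillin selection (AmpR with its own promoter), and an f1 origin is also present. The right ITR is annotated in full, whereas the left one is detected only as two short fragments. This may simply reflect how these repeat-rich, recombination-prone elements assemble and annotate.

The two transcription units diverge from a central promoter region. On the reverse strand, a human synapsin I promoter confers neuron-specific expression of tTA-Advanced, terminated by an SV40 poly(A) signal. The automated annotation labels this coding region as an rtTA3 fragment with VP16 minimal activation domain repeats, which reflects sequence similarity among Tet transactivators; the catalogue identifies it as the Tet-Off activator. On the forward strand, a Tet-responsive promoter (an array of tet operator repeats followed by a minimal promoter) drives a DIO/FLEX cassette in which mNeonGreen, fused at its C terminus to a ProteinC epitope tag, sits in inverted orientation between oppositely oriented lox2272 and loxP pairs. A WPRE and an hGH poly(A) signal follow the cassette.

Cre recombination flips and locks the reading frame into the sense orientation, so reporter expression requires Cre as well as neuronal tTA, which amplifies output from the TRE and should be suppressible by doxycycline. The design suits strong labelling of Cre-defined neurons, with both native fluorescence and an epitope for antibody detection.
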