Addgene plasmid #242792: pAAV-BD-hSynTet-TRE-DIO-mNeonGreen-ProteinC
Purpose: Bidirectional AAV transfer plasmid expressing hSyn-tTA and TRE-FLEX-mNeonGreen-ProteinC in the other direction.
Depositing lab: Andrew Payne. Depositing organization: E11 Bio, Convergent Research.
Backbone
  Vector backbone: pAAV-CAG-GFP (Addgene Plasmid 37825)
  Backbone manufacturer: Edward Boyden
  Vector type: AAV
Growth in bacteria
  Bacterial resistance: Ampicillin, 100 μg/mL
  Growth temperature: 30°C
  Growth strain: NEB Stable
  Copy number: High Copy
Gene/Insert 1
  Gene/Insert name: mNeonGreen
  Species: Synthetic
  Promoter: TRE
  Tag / fusion protein: ProteinC (C terminal on insert)
  Cloning method: Gibson Cloning
  Sequencing primers: 5′ n/a
Gene/Insert 2
  Gene/Insert name: tTA-Advanced
  Species: Synthetic
  Promoter: hSyn
  Cloning method: Gibson Cloning
  Sequencing primers: 5′ n/a
Terms and licenses: Academic/Nonprofit Terms; Industry Terms: Not Available to Industry
Depositor comments: Please visit https://doi.org/10.1101/2025.09.26.678648 for bioRxiv preprint.
How to cite: pAAV-BD-hSynTet-TRE-DIO-mNeonGreen-ProteinC was a gift from Andrew Payne (Addgene plasmid # 242792 ; http://n2t.net/addgene:242792 ; RRID:Addgene_242792)
